Addgene plasmid #217897: pACEBac1-PSMB1-PSMB2-PSMB3-PSMB4-TEV-2xSTII
Purpose: Insect cell expression of human 20S CP proteasome subunit beta type-1 (PSMB1), beta type-2 (PSMB2), beta type-3 (PSMB3), and beta type-4 (PSMB4) with C-terminal Twin-Strep-tag
Depositing lab: Brenda Schulman. Depositing organization: Max Planck Institute of Biochemistry. Publication: Visualizing chaperone-mediated multistep assembly of the human 20S proteasome. Adolf F, Du J, Goodall EA, Walsh RM Jr, Rawson S, von Gronau S, Harper JW, Hanna J, Schulman BA. Nat Struct Mol Biol. 2024 Apr 10. doi: 10.1038/s41594-024-01268-9. PubMed 38600324.
Backbone
  Vector backbone: pACEBac1
  Total vector size (bp): 7613
  Vector type: Insect Expression
Growth in bacteria
  Bacterial resistance: Gentamicin, 10 μg/mL
  Growth temperature: 37°C
  Growth strain: DH5alpha
  Copy number: Unknown
Gene/Insert 1
  Gene/Insert name: PSMB1
  Species: H. sapiens (human)
  Entrez Gene: PSMB1 (a.k.a. HC5, NEDMHAL, PMSB1, PSC5)
Gene/Insert 2
  Gene/Insert name: PSMB2
  Species: H. sapiens (human)
  Entrez Gene: PSMB2 (a.k.a. HC7-I)
Gene/Insert 3
  Gene/Insert name: PSMB3
  Species: H. sapiens (human)
  Entrez Gene: PSMB3 (a.k.a. HC10-II)
Gene/Insert 4
  Gene/Insert name: PSMB4
  Species: H. sapiens (human)
  Entrez Gene: PSMB4 (a.k.a. HN3, HsN3, PRAAS3, PROS-26, PROS26)
  Tag / fusion protein: 2xSTII (C terminal on insert)
Terms and licenses: Academic/Nonprofit Terms; Industry Terms: Not Available to Industry
How to cite: pACEBac1-PSMB1-PSMB2-PSMB3-PSMB4-TEV-2xSTII was a gift from Brenda Schulman (Addgene plasmid # 217897 ; http://n2t.net/addgene:217897 ; RRID:Addgene_217897)
