[The description below was written by a language model from this plasmid's Addgene catalogue record and pLannotate feature annotations shown in this document.]
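Description:
pACEBac1-PSMB1-PSMB2-PSMB3-PSMB4-TEV-2xSTII is a 7.6 kb insect-cell expression plasmid built on the pACEBac1 backbone, a baculovirus transfer vector. It replicates in E. coli through a high-copy ColE1/pUC-type origin and is selected with gentamicin, the resistance gene (aacC1) being driven by a class 1 integron Pc promoter. Tn7L and Tn7R ends are annotated; in this vector family they mediate Tn7 transposition of the expression cargo together with the gentamicin marker into a baculoviral bacmid. The origin lies on the backbone side of the Tn7 ends and is left behind. A single loxP site is also present, which in such systems allows Cre-mediated fusion with compatible donor plasmids to add further expression cassettes.

The payload is four tandem, same-orientation expression cassettes for human 20S core particle β subunits, arranged on the circular map as PSMB1, PSMB2, PSMB3 and PSMB4. Each open reading frame has its own baculovirus polyhedrin promoter, a very late viral promoter giving strong expression in infected insect cells, and its own SV40 polyadenylation signal. The short "large T antigen" and "SET1" fragments repeated after each gene look like annotation hits within the reiterated terminator and cassette-junction sequence rather than functional coding parts. PSMB4 is followed directly by a TEV protease site, and the catalogue record specifies a C-terminal Twin-Strep-tag (2xSTII). The tag itself is not annotated in the feature table, though there is unannotated space downstream of the TEV site where it presumably lies.

The construct is intended for co-expression of these four β subunits from one baculovirus, with Strep-affinity capture through PSMB4 and optional tag removal by TEV cleavage. The associated work concerns chaperone-mediated assembly of the human 20S proteasome.
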