Features (pLannotate 1.2.2; 27 found; start..end, strand, type, name):
     33..635     +  CDS            PSMB2 (sequence withheld): PSB2_HUMAN - Experimental evidence at protein level: Swiss-Prot protein existence level 1. Non-catalytic component of the 20S core proteasome complex involved in the proteolytic degradation of most intracellular proteins. This complex plays numerous essential roles within the cell by associating with different regulatory particles. Associated with two 19S regulatory particles, forms the 26S proteasome and thus participates in the ATP-dependent degradation of ubiquitinated proteins. The 26S proteasome plays a key role in the maintenance of protein homeostasis by removing misfolded or damaged pr
    701..784     +  CDS            large T antigen (fragment): large T antigen from SV40 (simian virus 40)
    807..941     +  polyA_signal   SV40 poly(A) signal: SV40 polyadenylation signal
    970..1019    +  CDS            SET1 (fragment): solubility-enhancement tag derived from T7 phage gene 10B
   1097..1188    +  promoter       polyhedrin promoter: polh from Autographa californica; promoter for the baculovirus polyhedrin gene
   1253..1867    +  CDS            PSMB3 (sequence withheld): PSB3_HUMAN - Experimental evidence at protein level: Swiss-Prot protein existence level 1. Non-catalytic component of the 20S core proteasome complex involved in the proteolytic degradation of most intracellular proteins. This complex plays numerous essential roles within the cell by associating with different regulatory particles. Associated with two 19S regulatory particles, forms the 26S proteasome and thus participates in the ATP-dependent degradation of ubiquitinated proteins. The 26S proteasome plays a key role in the maintenance of protein homeostasis by removing misfolded or damaged pr
   1933..2016    +  CDS            large T antigen (fragment): large T antigen from SV40 (simian virus 40)
   2039..2173    +  polyA_signal   SV40 poly(A) signal: SV40 polyadenylation signal
   2202..2251    +  CDS            SET1 (fragment): solubility-enhancement tag derived from T7 phage gene 10B
   2329..2420    +  promoter       polyhedrin promoter: polh from Autographa californica; promoter for the baculovirus polyhedrin gene
   2485..3276    +  CDS            PSMB4: PSB4_HUMAN - Also known as PROS26. Experimental evidence at protein level: Swiss-Prot protein existence level 1. Non-catalytic component of the 20S core proteasome complex involved in the proteolytic degradation of most intracellular proteins. This complex plays numerous essential roles within the cell by associating with different regulatory particles. Associated with two 19S regulatory particles, forms the 26S proteasome and thus participates in the ATP-dependent degradation of ubiquitinated proteins. The 26S proteasome plays a key role in the maintenance of protein homeostasis by removing m
   3277..3294    +  CDS            TEV site (fragment): tobacco etch virus (TEV) protease recognition and cleavage site
   3459..3542    +  CDS            large T antigen (fragment): large T antigen from SV40 (simian virus 40)
   3565..3699    +  polyA_signal   SV40 poly(A) signal: SV40 polyadenylation signal
   3728..3777    +  CDS            SET1 (fragment): solubility-enhancement tag derived from T7 phage gene 10B
   3851..4016    -  mobile_element Tn7L: mini-Tn7 element (left end of the Tn7 transposon) Tn7
   4206..4794    +  rep_origin     ori: high-copy-number ColE1/pMB1/pBR322/pUC origin of replication
   4929..5152    -  mobile_element Tn7R: mini-Tn7 element (right end of the Tn7 transposon) Tn7
   5219..5752    -  CDS            GmR: gentamycin acetyltransferase; aacC1; confers resistance to gentamycin
   5941..5969    -  promoter       Pc promoter: intI1 (promoter lies within the coding sequence); class 1 integron promoter
   6040..6073    +  protein_bind   loxP: Cre-mediated recombination occurs in the 8-bp core sequence (GCATACAT). Cre recombinase
   6150..6241    +  promoter       polyhedrin promoter: polh from Autographa californica; promoter for the baculovirus polyhedrin gene
   6306..7028    +  CDS            PSMB1 (sequence withheld): PSB1_HUMAN - Also known as PSC5. Experimental evidence at protein level: Swiss-Prot protein existence level 1. Non-catalytic component of the 20S core proteasome complex involved in the proteolytic degradation of most intracellular proteins. This complex plays numerous essential roles within the cell by associating with different regulatory particles. Associated with two 19S regulatory particles, forms the 26S proteasome and thus participates in the ATP-dependent degradation of ubiquitinated proteins. The 26S proteasome plays a key role in the maintenance of protein homeostasis by removing mis
   7094..7177    +  CDS            large T antigen (fragment): large T antigen from SV40 (simian virus 40)
   7200..7334    +  polyA_signal   SV40 poly(A) signal: SV40 polyadenylation signal
   7363..7412    +  CDS            SET1 (fragment): solubility-enhancement tag derived from T7 phage gene 10B
   7490..7581    +  promoter       polyhedrin promoter: polh from Autographa californica; promoter for the baculovirus polyhedrin gene
>Addgene plasmid #217897 | pACEBac1-PSMB1-PSMB2-PSMB3-PSMB4-TEV-2xSTII | addgene full sequence | sequence record 432185 | Addgene NGS Result
GCGCGGATCCCGGTCCGAAGCGCGCGGAATTC
[603 nt withheld, positions 33-635]
TAATGAGCGGCCGCTTTCGAATCTAGAGCCTGCAGTCTCGACAAGCTTGTCGAGAAGTACTAGAGGATCA
TAATCAGCCATACCACATTTGTAGAGGTTTTACTTGCTTTAAAAAACCTCCCACACCTCCCCCTGAACCT
GAAACATAAAATGAATGCAATTGTTGTTGTTAACTTGTTTATTGCAGCTTATAATGGTTACAAATAAAGC
AATAGCATCACAAATTTCACAAATAAAGCATTTTTTTCACTGCATTCTAGTTGTGGTTTGTCCAAACTCA
TCAATGTATCTTATCATGTCTGGATCTGATCACTGCTTGAGCCTAGAAGATCCGGCTGCTAACAAAGCCC
GAAAGGAAGCTGAGTTGGCTGCTGCCACCGCTGAGCAATAACTATCATAACCATTTAAATAAACCTAATG
ATGCCTGATGTTTAAATCGACCTACTCCGGAATATTAATAGATCATGGAGATAATTAAAATGATAACCAT
CTCGCAAATAAATAAGTATTTTACTGTTTTCGTAACAGTTTTGTAATAAAAAAACCTATAAATATTCCGG
ATTATTCATACCGTCCCACCATCGGGCGCGGATCCCGGTCCGAAGCGCGCGGAATTC
[615 nt withheld, positions 1253-1867]
TAATGAGCGGCCGCTTTCGAATCTAGAGCCTGCAGTCTCGACAAGCTTGTCGAGAAGTACTAGAGGATCA
TAATCAGCCATACCACATTTGTAGAGGTTTTACTTGCTTTAAAAAACCTCCCACACCTCCCCCTGAACCT
GAAACATAAAATGAATGCAATTGTTGTTGTTAACTTGTTTATTGCAGCTTATAATGGTTACAAATAAAGC
AATAGCATCACAAATTTCACAAATAAAGCATTTTTTTCACTGCATTCTAGTTGTGGTTTGTCCAAACTCA
TCAATGTATCTTATCATGTCTGGATCTGATCACTGCTTGAGCCTAGAAGATCCGGCTGCTAACAAAGCCC
GAAAGGAAGCTGAGTTGGCTGCTGCCACCGCTGAGCAATAACTATCATAACCATTTAAATAAACGGTTCA
CATAGCTTAGTTTAAATCGACCTACTCCGGAATATTAATAGATCATGGAGATAATTAAAATGATAACCAT
CTCGCAAATAAATAAGTATTTTACTGTTTTCGTAACAGTTTTGTAATAAAAAAACCTATAAATATTCCGG
ATTATTCATACCGTCCCACCATCGGGCGCGGATCCCGGTCCGAAGCGCGCGGAATTCATGGAAGCGTTTT
TGGGGTCGCGGTCCGGACTTTGGGCGGGGGGTCCGGCCCCAGGACAGTTTTACCGCATTCCGTCCACTCC
CGATTCCTTCATGGATCCGGCGTCTGCACTTTACAGAGGTCCAATCACGCGGACCCAGAACCCCATGGTG
ACCGGGACCTCAGTCCTCGGCGTTAAGTTCGAGGGCGGAGTGGTGATTGCCGCAGACATGCTGGGATCCT
ACGGCTCCTTGGCTCGTTTCCGCAACATCTCTCGCATTATGCGAGTCAACAACAGTACCATGCTGGGTGC
CTCTGGCGACTACGCTGATTTCCAGTATTTGAAGCAAGTTCTCGGCCAGATGGTGATTGATGAGGAGCTT
CTGGGAGATGGACACAGCTATAGTCCTAGAGCTATTCATTCATGGCTGACCAGGGCCATGTACAGCCGGC
GCTCGAAGATGAACCCTTTGTGGAACACCATGGTCATCGGAGGCTATGCTGATGGAGAGAGCTTCCTCGG
TTATGTGGACATGCTTGGTGTAGCCTATGAAGCCCCTTCGCTGGCCACTGGTTATGGTGCATACTTGGCT
CAGCCTCTGCTGCGAGAAGTTCTGGAGAAGCAGCCAGTGCTAAGCCAGACCGAGGCCCGCGACTTAGTAG
AACGCTGCATGCGAGTGCTGTACTACCGAGATGCCCGTTCTTACAACCGGTTTCAAACCGCCACTGTCAC
CGAAAAAGGTGTTGAAATAGAGGGACCATTGTCTACAGAGACCAACTGGGATATTGCCCACATGATCAGT
GGCTTTGAAGAGGATCTGTACTTTCAGTCTGTCGACAGTGCTTGGAGCCATCCACAGTTTGAGAAAGGTG
GAGGCTCTGGCGGGGGTAGCGGGGGCAGTGCCTGGTCTCACCCACAATTCGAAAAGTGATAAGCGGCCGC
TTTCGAATCTAGAGCCTGCAGTCTCGACAAGCTTGTCGAGAAGTACTAGAGGATCATAATCAGCCATACC
ACATTTGTAGAGGTTTTACTTGCTTTAAAAAACCTCCCACACCTCCCCCTGAACCTGAAACATAAAATGA
ATGCAATTGTTGTTGTTAACTTGTTTATTGCAGCTTATAATGGTTACAAATAAAGCAATAGCATCACAAA
TTTCACAAATAAAGCATTTTTTTCACTGCATTCTAGTTGTGGTTTGTCCAAACTCATCAATGTATCTTAT
CATGTCTGGATCTGATCACTGCTTGAGCCTAGAAGATCCGGCTGCTAACAAAGCCCGAAAGGAAGCTGAG
TTGGCTGCTGCCACCGCTGAGCAATAACTATCATAACCATTTAAATAAACACTGACATTGACTTGGTTTC
CTAGGGTATACCCATCTAATTGGAACCAGATAAGTGAAATCTAGTTCCAAACTATTTTGTCATTTTTAAT
TTTCGTATTAGCTTACGACGCTACACCCAGTTCCCATCTATTTTGTCACTCTTCCCTAAATAATCCTTAA
AAACTCCATTTCCACCCCTCCCAGTTCCCAACTATTTTGTCCGCCCACAACCGGTTGACTTGGGTCAACT
GTCAGACCAAGTTTACTCATATATACTTTAGATTGATTTAAAACTTCATTTTTAATTTAAAAGGATCTAG
GTGAAGATCCTTTTTGATAATCTCATGACCAAAATCCCTTAACGTGAGTTTTCGTTCCACTGAGCGTCAG
ACCCCGTAGAAAAGATCAAAGGATCTTCTTGAGATCCTTTTTTTCTGCGCGTAATCTGCTGCTTGCAAAC
AAAAAAACCACCGCTACCAGCGGTGGTTTGTTTGCCGGATCAAGAGCTACCAACTCTTTTTCCGAAGGTA
ACTGGCTTCAGCAGAGCGCAGATACCAAATACTGTTCTTCTAGTGTAGCCGTAGTTAGGCCACCACTTCA
AGAACTCTGTAGCACCGCCTACATACCTCGCTCTGCTAATCCTGTTACCAGTGGCTGCTGCCAGTGGCGA
TAAGTCGTGTCTTACCGGGTTGGACTCAAGACGATAGTTACCGGATAAGGCGCAGCGGTCGGGCTGAACG
GGGGGTTCGTGCACACAGCCCAGCTTGGAGCGAACGACCTACACCGAACTGAGATACCTACAGCGTGAGC
TATGAGAAAGCGCCACGCTTCCCGAAGGGAGAAAGGCGGACAGGTATCCGGTAAGCGGCAGGGTCGGAAC
AGGAGAGCGCACGAGGGAGCTTCCAGGGGGAAACGCCTGGTATCTTTATAGTCCTGTCGGGTTTCGCCAC
CTCTGACTTGAGCGTCGATTTTTGTGATGCTCGTCAGGGGGGCGGAGCCTATGGAAAAACGCCAGCAACG
CGGCCTTTTTACGGTTCCTGGCCTTTTGCTGGCCTTTTGCTCACATGTTCTTTCCTGCGTTATCCCCTGA
TTGACTTGGGTCGCTCTTCCTGTGGATGCGCAGATGCCCTGCGTAAGCGGGTGTGGGCGGACAATAAAGT
CTTAAACTGAACAAAATAGATCTAAACTATGACAATAAAGTCTTAAACTAGACAGAATAGTTGTAAACTG
AAATCAGTCCAGTTATGCTGTGAAAAAGCATACTGGACTTTTGTTATGGCTAAAGCAAACTCTTCATTTT
CTGAAGTGCAAATTGCCCGTCGTATTAAAGAGGGGCGTGGCCAAGGGCATGTAAAGACTATATTCGCGGC
GTTGTGACAATTTACCGAACAACTCCGCGGCCGGGAAGCCGATCTCGGCTTGAACGAATTGTTAGGTGGC
GGTACTTGGGTCGATATCAAAGTGCATCACTTCTTCCCGTATGCCCAACTTTGTATAGAGAGCCACTGCG
GGATCGTCACCGTAATCTGCTTGCACGTAGATCACATAAGCACCAAGCGCGTTGGCCTCATGCTTGAGGA
GATTGATGAGCGCGGTGGCAATGCCCTGCCTCCGGTGCTCGCCGGAGACTGCGAGATCATAGATATAGAT
CTCACTACGCGGCTGCTCAAACTTGGGCAGAACGTAAGCCGCGAGAGCGCCAACAACCGCTTCTTGGTCG
AAGGCAGCAAGCGCGATGAATGTCTTACTACGGAGCAAGTTCCCGAGGTAATCGGAGTCCGGCTGATGTT
GGGAGTAGGTGGCTACGTCTCCGAACTCACGACCGAAAAGATCAAGAGCAGCCCGCATGGATTTGACTTG
GTCAGGGCCGAGCCTACATGTGCGAATGATGCCCATACTTGAGCCACCTAACTTTGTTTTAGGGCGACTG
CCCTGCTGCGTAACATCGTTGCTGCTGCGTAACATCGTTGCTGCTCCATAACATCAAACATCGACCCACG
GCGTAACGCGCTTGCTGCTTGGATGCCCGAGGCATAGACTGTACAAAAAAACAGTCATAACAAGCCATGA
AAACCGCCACTGCGCCGTTACCACCGCTGCGTTCGGTCAAGGTTCTGGACCAGTTGCGTGAGCGCATACG
CTACTTGCATTACAGTTTACGAACCGAACAGGCTTATGTCAACTGGGTTCGTGCCTTCATCCGTTTCCAC
GGTGTGCGTCACCCGGCAACCTTGGGCAGCAGCGAAGTCGCCATAACTTCGTATAGCATACATTATACGA
AGTTATCTGTAACTATAACGGTCCTAAGGTAGCGAGTTTAAACACTAGTATCGATTCGCGACCTACTCCG
GAATATTAATAGATCATGGAGATAATTAAAATGATAACCATCTCGCAAATAAATAAGTATTTTACTGTTT
TCGTAACAGTTTTGTAATAAAAAAACCTATAAATATTCCGGATTATTCATACCGTCCCACCATCGGGCGC
GGATCCCGGTCCGAAGCGCGCGGAATTC
[723 nt withheld, positions 6306-7028]
TGATAAGCGGCCGCTTTCGAATCTAGAGCCTGCAGTCTCGACAAGCTTGTCGAGAAGTACTAGAGGATCA
TAATCAGCCATACCACATTTGTAGAGGTTTTACTTGCTTTAAAAAACCTCCCACACCTCCCCCTGAACCT
GAAACATAAAATGAATGCAATTGTTGTTGTTAACTTGTTTATTGCAGCTTATAATGGTTACAAATAAAGC
AATAGCATCACAAATTTCACAAATAAAGCATTTTTTTCACTGCATTCTAGTTGTGGTTTGTCCAAACTCA
TCAATGTATCTTATCATGTCTGGATCTGATCACTGCTTGAGCCTAGAAGATCCGGCTGCTAACAAAGCCC
GAAAGGAAGCTGAGTTGGCTGCTGCCACCGCTGAGCAATAACTATCATAACCATTTAAATAAACTGGATA
CTATTGCACGTTTAAATCGACCTACTCCGGAATATTAATAGATCATGGAGATAATTAAAATGATAACCAT
CTCGCAAATAAATAAGTATTTTACTGTTTTCGTAACAGTTTTGTAATAAAAAAACCTATAAATATTCCGG
ATTATTCATACCGTCCCACCATCGG
